Addgene plasmid #34225: KHBD00066
Depositing lab: Bart Deplancke. Depositing organization: Swiss Federal Institute of Technology (EPFL). Publication: Automated protein-DNA interaction screening of Drosophila regulatory elements. Korneel Hens, Jean-Daniel Feuz, Alina Isakova, Antonina Lagovitina, Andreas Massouras, Julien Bryois, Patrick Callaerts, Susan E. Celniker, Bart Deplancke. Nat Methods. 2011 Oct 30;8(12):1065-70. 10.1038/nmeth.1763 PubMed 22037703.
Backbone
  Vector backbone: pDONR221
  Backbone manufacturer: Invitrogen
  Backbone size w/o insert (bp): 2536
  Vector type: Gateway Donor Vector
Growth in bacteria
  Bacterial resistance: Kanamycin, 50 μg/mL
  Growth temperature: 37°C
  Growth strain: DH5alpha
  Copy number: High Copy
Gene/Insert
  Gene/Insert name: CG16738 (alt names: FBgn0003430; slp1; sloppy paired 1)
  Species: D. melanogaster (fly)
  Insert size (bp): 966
  Entrez Gene: slp1 (a.k.a. Dmel_CG16738, CG16738, Dmel\CG16738, Dmslp1, FD6, FoxG, SLP, SLP1, Slp, Slp-1, Slp1, l(2)05965, sko1, slp, slp-1, slp-2)
  Cloning method: Gateway Cloning
  Sequencing primers: 5′ M13F; 3′ M13R
Terms and licenses: Academic/Nonprofit Terms; Industry Terms: Not Available to Industry
Depositor comments: Please note that the ORFs in this collection were cloned open-ended (without a stop codon).
How to cite: KHBD00066 was a gift from Bart Deplancke (Addgene plasmid # 34225 ; http://n2t.net/addgene:34225 ; RRID:Addgene_34225)
