[The description below was written by a language model from this plasmid's Addgene catalogue record.]
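Description:
KHBD00066 is a Gateway entry-type clone built in the pDONR221 donor vector backbone, carrying the open reading frame of the Drosophila melanogaster gene sloppy paired 1 (slp1, CG16738), which the record's aliases (FoxG, FD6) mark as a forkhead-family gene. The insert is recorded as 966 bp in a backbone of about 2.5 kb once the donor cassette has been replaced. The plasmid is maintained in standard E. coli as a high-copy construct under kanamycin selection. No feature table is provided, so individual elements such as the origin of replication or the exact recombination sites are not itemised in the record. In general, cloning into pDONR221 by a BP reaction leaves the insert flanked by attL sites, and the M13 forward and reverse primer sites listed for sequencing lie just outside this region.

The plasmid has no promoter intended to drive expression of the insert, and the record lists no tags or reporters. It is a shuttle intermediate rather than an expression vector. Its role is to donate the slp1 coding sequence to destination vectors through LR recombination. The depositor notes that ORFs in this collection were cloned open-ended, without a stop codon, which allows in-frame C-terminal fusions in a suitable destination vector as well as N-terminal ones. The clone belongs to a collection associated with a publication on automated protein-DNA interaction screening of Drosophila regulatory elements, so its likely use is transfer of the slp1 ORF into vectors for such interaction assays, although the record does not name specific destination vectors.
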