>Addgene plasmid #34225 | KHBD00066 | depositor partial sequence | sequence record 40792 | KHBD00066 sequence 966 bps
ATGGTGAAAAGTGAAATGGAATTCAAGAGCAACTTCTCCATCGATGCCATCTTGGCCAAGAAACCCATCA
ACACCGCAACTCAACCCATCAAAACCGAACCGGTGCATCATCATCATCAGTACGTTCATCCGTACTCCAA
TTCCGATGGCGAACTCTCGGCTTCGGAGGATTTCGACAGCCCCAGCAGGACCAGCACACCCATGAGCAGT
GCCGCCGAGAGTCTATCGTCGCAAAACAATGACAAGCTCGACGTGGAGTTCGACGATGAGCTGGAGGATC
AGCTGGACGAGGACCAGGAGAGCGAGGATGGCAATCCCAGCAAGAAACAGAAAATGACCGCCGGCAGCGA
TACCAAGAAACCGCCATACAGCTACAACGCCCTCATCATGATGGCCATCCAGGATAGTCCCGAGCAGCGG
TTGACTTTGAATGGCATCTATCAGTATCTGATCAATAGATTCCCCTACTTCAAGGCCAACAAGCGGGGCT
GGCAGAACTCCATTCGCCACAATCTGAGCCTGAACAAGTGCTTCACGAAGATTCCCCGCAGCTACGATGA
TCCCGGCAAGGGCAACTACTGGATCCTGGACCCCTCGGCCGAGGAGGTATTCATTGGCGAGACCACCGGC
AAGCTGAGGCGCAAGAATCCCGGCGCCAGTCGCACTCGCCTGGCCGCCTATCGTCAGGCCATATTCTCGC
CGATGATGGCTGCTTCACCATACGGAGCTCCAGCTTCCAGCTACGGATACCCGGCTGTTCCATTCGCCGC
CGCTGCCGCCGCCGCCCTGTACCAGCGCATGAATCCCGCTGCCTATCAGGCTGCCTATCAGCAGATGCAG
TACCAGCAGGCTCCTCAGGCCCACCATCATCAGGCGCCCCATCCCGCCCAGATGCAGGGCTATCCACAAC
AATTGAACGCCGAGTTGTTTCAGCGCATGCAGTTCTTTGGCAAGTTTCCATCCAGC
