>Addgene plasmid #34225 | KHBD00066 | addgene partial sequence | sequence record 41822 | M13-Rev 5'-CAGGAAACAGCTATGACC-3'
TTTTATTTTGACTGATAGTGACCTGTTCGTTGCAACAAATTGATAAGCAATGCTTTCTTATAATGCCAAC
TTTGTACAAGAAAGTTGGCAAGCTGGATGGAAACTTGCCAAAGAACTGCATGCGCTGAAACAACTCGGCG
TTCAATTGTTGTGGATAGCCCTGCATCTGGGCGGGATGGGGCGCCTGATGATGGTGGGCCTGAGGAGCCT
GCTGGTACTGCATCTGCTGATAGGCAGCCTGATAGGCAGCGGGATTCATGCGCTGGTACAGGGCGGCGGC
GGCAGCGGCGGCGAATGGAACAGCCGGGTATCCGTAGCTGGAAGCTGGAGCTCCGTATGGTGAAGCAGCC
ATCATCGGCGAGAATATGGCCTGACGATAGGCGGCCAGGCGAGTGCGACTGGCGCCGGGATTCTTGCGCC
TCAGCTTGCCGGTGGTCTCGCCAATGAATACCTCCTCGGCCGAGGGGTCCAGGATCCAGTAGTTGCCCTT
GCCGGGATCATCGTAGCTGCGGGGAATCTTCGTGAAGCACTTGTTCAGGCTCAGATTGTGGCGAATGGAG
TTCTGCCAGCCCCGCTTGTTGGCCTTGAAGTAGGGGAATCTATTGATCAGATACTGATAGATGCCATTCA
AAGTCAACCGCTGCTCGGGACTATCCTGGATGGCCATCATGATGAGGGCGTTGTAGCTGTATGGCGGTTT
CTTGGTATCGCTGCCGGCGGTCATTTTCTGTTTCTTGCTGGGATTGCCATCCTCGCTCTCCTGGTCCTCG
TCCAGCTGATCCTCCAGCTCATCGTCGAACTCCACGTCGAGCTTGTCATT
